>Addgene plasmid #120963 | C22m | addgene full sequence | sequence record 236357 | Addgene NGS Result
CATTATTATCATGACATTAACCTATAAAAATAGGCGTATCACGAGGCAGAATTTCAGATAAAAAAAATCC
TTAGCTTTCGCTAAGGATGATTTCTGGAATTCGCGGCCGCTTCTAGAGACTAGTGGGTCTCAAATGGACG
CAACTGAATGAAATGGTGAAGGACGGGTCCAGGTGTGGCTGCTTCGGCAGTGCAGCTTGTTGAGTAGAGT
GTGAGCTCCGTAACTAGTCGCGTCAGGTAGAGACCTACTAGTAGCGGCCGCTGCAGGCTTCCTCGCTCAC
TGACTCGCTGCGCTCGGTCGTTCGGCTGCGGCGAGCGGTATCAGCTCACTCAAAGGCGGTAATACGGTTA
TCCACAGAATCAGGGGATAACGCAGGAAAGAACATGTGAGCAAAAGGCCAGCAAAAGGCCAGGAACCGTA
AAAAGGCCGCGTTGCTGGCGTTTTTCCACAGGCTCCGCCCCCCTGACGAGCATCACAAAAATCGACGCTC
AAGTCAGAGGTGGCGAAACCCGACAGGACTATAAAGATACCAGGCGTTTCCCCCTGGAAGCTCCCTCGTG
CGCTCTCCTGTTCCGACCCTGCCGCTTACCGGATACCTGTCCGCCTTTCTCCCTTCGGGAAGCGTGGCGC
TTTCTCATAGCTCACGCTGTAGGTATCTCAGTTCGGTGTAGGTCGTTCGCTCCAAGCTGGGCTGTGTGCA
CGAACCCCCCGTTCAGCCCGACCGCTGCGCCTTATCCGGTAACTATCGTCTTGAGTCCAACCCGGTAAGA
CACGACTTATCGCCACTGGCAGCAGCCACTGGTAACAGGATTAGCAGAGCGAGGTATGTAGGCGGTGCTA
CAGAGTTCTTGAAGTGGTGGCCTAACTACGGCTACACTAGAAGAACAGTATTTGGTATCTGCGCTCTGCT
GAAGCCAGTTACCTTCGGAAAAAGAGTTGGTAGCTCTTGATCCGGCAAACAAACCACCGCTGGTAGCGGT
GGTTTTTTTGTTTGCAAGCAGCAGATTACGCGCAGAAAAAAAGGATCTCAAGAAGATCCTTTGATCTTTT
CTACGGGGTCTGACGCTCAGTGGAACGAAAACTCACGTTAAGGGATTTTGGTCATGAGATTATCAAAAAG
GATCTTCACCTAGATCCTTTTAAATTAAAAATGAAGTTTTAAATCAATCTAAAGTATATATGAGTAAACT
TGGTCTGACAGTTACCAATGCTTAATCAGTGAGGCACCTATCTCAGCGATCTGTCTATTTCGTTCATCCA
TAGTTGCCTGACTCCCCGTCGTGTAGATAACTACGATACGGGAGGGCTTACCATCTGGCCCCAGTGCTGC
AATGATACCGCGCGACCCACGCTCACCGGCTCCAGATTTATCAGCAATAAACCAGCCAGCCGGAAGGGCC
GAGCGCAGAAGTGGTCCTGCAACTTTATCCGCCTCCATCCAGTCTATTAATTGTTGCCGGGAAGCTAGAG
TAAGTAGTTCGCCAGTTAATAGTTTGCGCAACGTTGTTGCCATTGCTACAGGCATCGTGGTGTCACGCTC
GTCGTTTGGTATGGCTTCATTCAGCTCCGGTTCCCAACGATCAAGGCGAGTTACATGATCCCCCATGTTG
TGCAAAAAAGCGGTTAGCTCCTTCGGTCCTCCGATCGTTGTCAGAAGTAAGTTGGCCGCAGTGTTATCAC
TCATGGTTATGGCAGCACTGCATAATTCTCTTACTGTCATGCCATCCGTAAGATGCTTTTCTGTGACTGG
TGAGTACTCAACCAAGTCATTCTGAGAATAGTGTATGCGGCGACCGAGTTGCTCTTGCCCGGCGTCAATA
CGGGATAATACCGCGCCACATAGCAGAACTTTAAAAGTGCTCATCATTGGAAAACGTTCTTCGGGGCGAA
AACTCTCAAGGATCTTACCGCTGTTGAGATCCAGTTCGATGTAACCCACTCGTGCACCCAACTGATCTTC
AGCATCTTTTACTTTCACCAGCGTTTCTGGGTGAGCAAAAACAGGAAGGCAAAATGCCGCAAAAAAGGGA
ATAAGGGCGACACGGAAATGTTGAATACTCATACTCTTCCTTTTTCAATATTATTGAAGCATTTATCAGG
GTTATTGTCTCATGAGCGGATACATATTTGAATGTATTTAGAAAAATAAACAAATAGGGGTTCCGCGCAC
ATTTCCCCGAAAAGTGCCACCTGACGTCTAAGAAAC
Features (pLannotate 1.2.2; 6 found; start..end, strand, type, name):
     51..94      -  terminator     bacterial terminator: putative bacterial transcription terminator
     97..118     +  misc_feature   BioBrick prefix: BioBrick prefix for parts that do not start with "ATG"
    246..266     +  misc_feature   BioBrick suffix: universal suffix for all parts
    443..1031    -  rep_origin     ori: high-copy-number ColE1/pMB1/pBR322/pUC origin of replication
   1202..2062    -  CDS            AmpR: β-lactamase; bla; confers resistance to ampicillin, carbenicillin, and related antibiotics
   2063..2167    -  promoter       AmpR promoter: bla
