[The description below was written by a language model from this plasmid's Addgene catalogue record, the feature table of its GenBank file and pLannotate feature annotations shown in this document.]
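Description:
C22m is a small, high-copy bacterial part plasmid from a CIDAR MoClo extension collection. It carries the mSpinach RNA aptamer as a level-0 "CD" part for Golden Gate assembly. The backbone is the DVA destination vector (about 2.1 kb, with a full sequenced plasmid of roughly 2.2 kb). It is propagated in E. coli from a ColE1/pUC-type origin and selected with ampicillin through a β-lactamase gene driven by its own bla promoter. The feature table also shows a putative bacterial transcription terminator just upstream of the cloning region. That region is bracketed by BioBrick prefix and suffix sequences, and the unannotated interval between them matches the expected position of the 106 bp synthetic insert.

mSpinach is a fluorescent RNA aptamer, not a protein-coding gene. The transcribed RNA binds the small-molecule fluorogen DFHBI and becomes fluorescent, and the record describes this version as suitable for in vivo use. In the MoClo scheme, the CD designation refers to the fusion-site overhangs flanking the part, which is the slot normally filled by a coding sequence. This lets the aptamer be joined in a defined order with separate promoter, 5′ UTR/RBS and terminator parts to build a complete transcription unit. The plasmid has no annotated promoter driving the insert, so it is a storage and donor vector for the part and not an expression construct. Its likely use is building circuits in which transcription is reported directly at the RNA level. The automated annotation does not label the aptamer or the Type IIS sites. The accompanying GenBank record covers only the 106 bp insert and has no internal features, so finer details of the part boundaries are not given here.
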