Addgene plasmid #120963: C22m
Purpose: MoClo golden gate assembly CD part for mSpinach (fluorescent RNA aptamer for DFHBI, suitable for in vivo use; see DOI: 10.1021/sb400089c). Please see Supplemental Documents for annotated Genbank file.
Depositing lab: Richard Murray.
Backbone
  Vector backbone: DVA
  Backbone size w/o insert (bp): 2100
  Vector type: Synthetic Biology
Growth in bacteria
  Bacterial resistance: Ampicillin, 100 μg/mL
  Growth temperature: 37°C
  Growth strain: JM109
  Copy number: High Copy
Gene/Insert
  Gene/Insert name: mSpinach
  Species: Synthetic
  Insert size (bp): 106
  Cloning method: Gibson Cloning
  Sequencing primers: 5′ AAATAGGCGTATCACGAGGCA; 3′ TTACCGCCTTTGAGTGAGCTG
Terms and licenses: Academic/Nonprofit Terms; Industry Terms: Not Available to Industry
How to cite: C22m was a gift from Richard Murray (Addgene plasmid # 120963 ; http://n2t.net/addgene:120963 ; RRID:Addgene_120963)
