LOCUS       Exported 106 bp ds-DNA linear SYN 28-MAY-2021
DEFINITION  MoClo golden gate assembly CD part for mSpinach (fluorescent RNA
            aptamer for DFHBI, suitable for in vivo use; see DOI:
            10.1021/sb400089c). Please see Supplemental Documents for annotated
            Genbank file..
ACCESSION   .
VERSION     .
KEYWORDS    C22m
SOURCE      synthetic DNA construct
  ORGANISM  synthetic DNA construct
REFERENCE   1 (bases 1 to 106)
  TITLE     CIDAR MoClo Extension
REFERENCE   2 (bases 1 to 106)
  AUTHORS   .
  TITLE     Direct Submission
  JOURNAL   Exported May 28, 2021 from SnapGene Server 1.1.58
            http://www.snapgene.com
FEATURES             Location/Qualifiers
     source          1..106
                     /organism="synthetic DNA construct"
                     /mol_type="other DNA"
ORIGIN
        1 aatggacgca actgaatgaa atggtgaagg acgggtccag gtgtggctgc ttcggcagtg
       61 cagcttgttg agtagagtgt gagctccgta actagtcgcg tcaggt
//
